>Addgene plasmid #193357 | T7-VEE-CFP | addgene full sequence | sequence record 379849 | Addgene NGS Result
ATGGGCGGCGCATGAGAGAAGCCCAGACCAATTACCTACCCAAAATGGAGAAAGTTCACGTTGACATCGA
GGAAGACAGCCCATTCCTCAGAGCTTTGCAGCGGAGCTTCCCGCAGTTTGAGGTAGAAGCCAAGCAGGTC
ACTGATAATGACCATGCTAATGCCAGAGCGTTTTCGCATCTGGCTTCAAAACTGATCGAAACGGAGGTGG
ACCCATCCGACACGATCCTTGACATTGGAAGTGCGCCCGCCCGCAGAATGTATTCTAAGCACAAGTATCA
TTGTATCTGTCCGATGAGATGTGCGGAAGATCCGGACAGATTGTATAAGTATGCAACTAAGCTGAAGAAA
AACTGTAAGGAAATAACTGATAAGGAATTGGACAAGAAAATGAAGGAGCTGGCCGCCGTCATGAGCGACC
CTGACCTGGAAACTGAGACTATGTGCCTCCACGACGACGAGTCGTGTCGCTACGAAGGGCAAGTCGCTGT
TTACCAGGATGTATACGCGGTTGACGGACCGACAAGTCTCTATCACCAAGCCAATAAGGGAGTTAGAGTC
GCCTACTGGATAGGCTTTGACACCACCCCTTTTATGTTTAAGAACTTGGCTGGAGCATATCCATCATACT
CTACCAACTGGGCCGACGAAACCGTGTTAACGGCTCGTAACATAGGCCTATGCAGCTCTGACGTTATGGA
GCGGTCACGTAGAGGGATGTCCATTCTTAGAAAGAAGTATTTGAAACCATCCAACAATGTTCTATTCTCT
GTTGGCTCGACCATCTACCACGAGAAGAGGGACTTACTGAGGAGCTGGCACCTGCCGTCTGTATTTCACT
TACGTGGCAAGCAAAATTACACATGTCGGTGTGAGACTATAGTTAGTTGCGACGGGTACGTCGTTAAAAG
AATAGCTATCAGTCCAGGCCTGTATGGGAAGCCTTCAGGCTATGCTGCTACGATGCACCGCGAGGGATTC
TTGTGCTGCAAAGTGACAGACACATTGAACGGGGAGAGGGTCTCTTTTCCCGTGTGCACGTATGTGCCAG
CTACATTGTGTGACCAAATGACTGGCATACTGGCAACAGATGTCAGTGCGGACGACGCGCAAAAACTGCT
GGTTGGGCTCAACCAGCGTATAGTCGTCAACGGTCGCACCCAGAGAAACACCAATACCATGAAAAATTAC
CTTTTGCCCGTAGTGGCCCAGGCATTTGCTAGGTGGGCAAAGGAATATAAGGAAGATCAAGAAGATGAAA
GGCCACTAGGACTACGAGATAGACAGTTAGTCATGGGGTGTTGTTGGGCTTTTAGAAGGCACAAGATAAC
ATCTATTTATAAGCGCCCGGATACCCAAACCATCATCAAAGTGAACAGCGATTTCCACTCATTCGTGCTG
CCCAGGATAGGCAGTAACACATTGGAGATCGGGCTGAGAACAAGAATCAGGAAAATGTTAGAGGAGCACA
AGGAGCCGTCACCTCTCATTACCGCCGAGGACGTACAAGAAGCTAAGTGCGCAGCCGATGAGGCTAAGGA
GGTGCGTGAAGCCGAGGAGTTGCGCGCAGCTCTACCACCTTTGGCAGCTGATGTTGAGGAGCCCACTCTG
GAGGCAGACGTCGACTTGATGTTACAAGAGGCTGGGGCCGGCTCAGTGGAGACACCTCGTGGCTTGATAA
AGGTTACCAGCTACGATGGCGAGGACAAGATCGGCTCTTACGCTGTGCTTTCTCCGCAGGCTGTACTCAA
GAGTGAAAAATTATCTTGCATCCACCCTCTCGCTGAACAAGTCATAGTGATAACACACTCTGGCCGAAAA
GGGCGTTATGCCGTGGAACCATACCATGGTAAAGTAGTGGTGCCAGAGGGACATGCAATACCCGTCCAGG
ACTTTCAAGCTCTGAGTGAAAGTGCCACCATTGTGTACAACGAACGTGAGTTCGTAAACAGGTACCTGCA
CCATATTGCCACACATGGAGGAGCGCTGAACACTGATGAAGAATATTACAAAACTGTCAAGCCCAGCGAG
CACGACGGCGAATACCTGTACGACATCGACAGGAAACAGTGCGTCAAGAAAGAACTAGTCACTGGGCTAG
GGCTCACAGGCGAGCTGGTGGATCCTCCCTTCCATGAATTCGCCTACGAGAGTCTGAGAACACGACCAGC
CGCTCCTTACCAAGTACCAACCATAGGGGTGTATGGCGTGCCAGGATCAGGCAAGTCTGGCATCATTAAA
AGCGCAGTCACCAAAAAAGATCTAGTGGTGAGCGCCAAGAAAGAAAACTGTGCAGAAATTATAAGGGACG
TCAAGAAAATGAAAGGGCTGGACGTCAATGCCAGAACTGTGGACTCAGTGCTCTTGAATGGATGCAAACA
CCCCGTAGAGACCCTGTATATTGACGAAGCTTTTGCTTGTCATGCAGGTACTCTCAGAGCGCTCATAGCC
ATTATAAGACCTAAAAAGGCAGTGCTCTGCGGGGATCCCAAACAGTGCGGTTTTTTTAACATGATGTGCC
TGAAAGTGCATTTTAACCACGAGATTTGCACACAAGTCTTCCACAAAAGCATCTCTCGCCGTTGCACTAA
ATCTGTGACTTCGGTCGTCTCAACCTTGTTTTACGACAAAAAAATGAGAACGACGAATCCGAAAGAGACT
AAGATTGTGATTGACACTACCGGCAGTACCAAACCTAAGCAGGACGATCTCATTCTCACTTGTTTCAGAG
GGTGGGTGAAGCAGTTGCAAATAGATTACAAAGGCAACGAAATAATGACGGCAGCTGCCTCTCAAGGGCT
GACCCGTAAAGGTGTGTATGCCGTTCGGTACAAGGTGAATGAAAATCCTCTGTACGCACCCACCTCAGAA
CATGTGAACGTCCTACTGACCCGCACGGAGGACCGCATCGTGTGGAAAACACTAGCCGGCGACCCATGGA
TAAAAACACTGACTGCCAAGTACCCTGGGAATTTCACTGCCACGATAGAGGAGTGGCAAGCAGAGCATGA
TGCCATCATGAGGCACATCTTGGAGAGACCGGACCCTACCGACGTCTTCCAGAATAAGGCAAACGTGTGT
TGGGCCAAGGCTTTAGTGCCGGTGCTGAAGACCGCTGGCATAGACATGACCACTGAACAATGGAACACTG
TGGATTATTTTGAAACGGACAAAGCTCACTCAGCAGAGATAGTATTGAACCAACTATGCGTGAGGTTCTT
TGGACTCGATCTGGACTCCGGTCTATTTTCTGCACCCACTGTTCCGTTATCCATTAGGAATAATCACTGG
GATAACTCCCCGTCGCCTAACATGTACGGGCTGAATAAAGAAGTGGTCCGTCAGCTCTCTCGCAGGTACC
CACAACTGCCTCGGGCAGTTGCCACTGGAAGAGTCTATGACATGAACACTGGTACACTGCGCAATTATGA
TCCGCGCATAAACCTAGTACCTGTAAACAGAAGACTGCCTCATGCTTTAGTCCTCCACCATAATGAACAC
CCACAGAGTGACTTTTCTTCATTCGTCAGCAAATTGAAGGGCAGAACTGTCCTGGTGGTCGGGGAAAAGT
TGTCCGTCCCAGGCAAAATGGTTGACTGGTTGTCAGACCGGCCTGAGGCTACCTTCAGAGCTCGGCTGGA
TTTAGGCATCCCAGGTGATGTGCCCAAATATGACATAATATTTGTTAATGTGAGGACCCCATATAAATAC
CATCACTATCAGCAGTGTGAAGACCATGCCATTAAGCTTAGCATGTTGACCAAGAAAGCTTGTCTGCATC
TGAATCCCGGCGGAACCTGTGTCAGCATAGGTTATGGTTACGCTGACAGGGCCAGCGAAAGCATCATTGG
TGCTATAGCGCGGCAGTTCAAGTTTTCCCGGGTATGCAAACCGAAATCCTCACTTGAAGAGACGGAAGTT
CTGTTTGTATTCATTGGGTACGATCGCAAGGCCCGTACGCACAATTCTTACAAGCTTTCATCAACCTTGA
CCAACATTTATACAGGTTCCAGACTCCACGAAGCCGGATGTGCACCCTCATATCATGTGGTGCGAGGGGA
TATTGCCACGGCCACCGAAGGAGTGATTATAAATGCTGCTAACAGCAAAGGACAACCTGGCGGAGGGGTG
TGCGGAGCGCTGTATAAGAAATTCCCGGAAAGCTTCGATTTACAGCCGATCGAAGTAGGAAAAGCGCGAC
TGGTCAAAGGTGCAGCTAAACATATCATTCATGCCGTAGGACCAAACTTCAACAAAGTTTCGGAGGTTGA
AGGTGACAAACAGTTGGCAGAGGCTTATGAGTCCATCGCTAAGATTGTCAACGATAACAATTACAAGTCA
GTAGCGATTCCACTGTTGTCCACCGGCATCTTTTCCGGGAACAAAGATCGACTAACCCAATCATTGAACC
ATTTGCTGACAGCTTTAGACACCACTGATGCAGATGTAGCCATATACTGCAGGGACAAGAAATGGGAAAT
GACTCTCAAGGAAGCAGTGGCTAGGAGAGAAGCAGTGGAGGAGATATGCATATCCGACGACTCTTCAGTG
ACAGAACCTGATGCAGAGCTGGTGAGGGTGCATCCGAAGAGTTCTTTGGCTGGAAGGAAGGGCTACAGCA
CAAGCGATGGCAAAACTTTCTCATATTTGGAAGGGACCAAGTTTCACCAGGCGGCCAAGGATATAGCAGA
AATTAATGCCATGTGGCCCGTTGCAACGGAGGCCAATGAGCAGGTATGCATGTATATCCTCGGAGAAAGC
ATGAGCAGTATTAGGTCGAAATGCCCCGTCGAAGAGTCGGAAGCCTCCACACCACCTAGCACGCTGCCTT
GCTTGTGCATCCATGCCATGACTCCAGAAAGAGTACAGCGCCTAAAAGCCTCACGTCCAGAACAAATTAC
TGTGTGCTCATCCTTTCCATTGCCGAAGTATAGAATCACTGGTGTGCAGAAGATCCAATGCTCCCAGCCT
ATATTGTTCTCACCGAAAGTGCCTGCGTATATTCATCCAAGGAAGTATCTCGTGGAAACACCACCGGTAG
ACGAGACTCCGGAGCCATCGGCAGAGAACCAATCCACAGAGGGGACACCTGAACAACCACCACTTATAAC
CGAGGATGAGACCAGGACTAGAACGCCTGAGCCGATCATCATCGAAGAGGAAGAAGAGGATAGCATAAGT
TTGCTGTCAGATGGCCCGACCCACCAGGTGCTGCAAGTCGAGGCAGACATTCACGGGCCGCCCTCTGTAT
CTAGCTCATCCTGGTCCATTCCTCATGCATCCGACTTTGATGTGGACAGTTTATCCATACTTGACACCCT
GGAGGGAGCTAGCGTGACCAGCGGGGCAACGTCAGCCGAGACTAACTCTTACTTCGCAAAGAGTATGGAG
TTTCTGGCGCGACCGGTGCCTGCGCCTCGAACAGTATTCAGGAACCCTCCACATCCCGCTCCGCGCACAA
GAACACCGTCACTTGCACCCAGCAGGGCCTGCTCGAGAACCAGCCTAGTTTCCACCCCGCCAGGCGTGAA
TAGGGTGATCACTAGAGAGGAGCTCGAGGCGCTTACCCCGTCACGCACTCCTAGCAGGTCGGTCTCGAGA
ACCAGCCTGGTCTCCAACCCGCCAGGCGTAAATAGGGTGATTACAAGAGAGGAGTTTGAGGCGTTCGTAG
CACAACAACAATGACGGTTTGATGCGGGTGCATACATCTTTTCCTCCGACACCGGTCAAGGGCATTTACA
ACAAAAATCAGTAAGGCAAACGGTGCTATCCGAAGTGGTGTTGGAGAGGACCGAATTGGAGATTTCGTAT
GCCCCGCGCCTCGACCAAGAAAAAGAAGAATTACTACGCAAGAAATTACAGTTAAATCCCACACCTGCTA
ACAGAAGCAGATACCAGTCCAGGAAGGTGGAGAACATGAAAGCCATAACAGCTAGACGTATTCTGCAAGG
CCTAGGGCATTATTTGAAGGCAGAAGGAAAAGTGGAGTGCTACCGAACCCTGCATCCTGTTCCTTTGTAT
TCATCTAGTGTGAACCGTGCCTTTTCAAGCCCCAAGGTCGCAGTGGAAGCCTGTAACGCCATGTTGAAAG
AGAACTTTCCGACTGTGGCTTCTTACTGTATTATTCCAGAGTACGATGCCTATTTGGACATGGTTGACGG
AGCTTCATGCTGCTTAGACACTGCCAGTTTTTGCCCTGCAAAGCTGCGCAGCTTTCCAAAGAAACACTCC
TATTTGGAACCCACAATACGATCGGCAGTGCCTTCAGCGATCCAGAACACGCTCCAGAACGTCCTGGCAG
CTGCCACAAAAAGAAATTGCAATGTCACGCAAATGAGAGAATTGCCCGTATTGGATTCGGCGGCCTTTAA
TGTGGAATGCTTCAAGAAATATGCGTGTAATAATGAATATTGGGAAACGTTTAAAGAAAACCCCATCAGG
CTTACTGAAGAAAACGTGGTAAATTACATTACCAAATTAAAAGGACCAAAAGCTGCTGCTCTTTTTGCGA
AGACACATAATTTGAATATGTTGCAGGACATACCAATGGACAGGTTTGTAATGGACTTAAAGAGAGACGT
GAAAGTGACTCCAGGAACAAAACATACTGAAGAACGGCCCAAGGTACAGGTGATCCAGGCTGCCGATCCG
CTAGCAACAGCGTATCTGTGCGGAATCCACCGAGAGCTGGTTAGGAGATTAAATGCGGTCCTGCTTCCGA
ACATTCATACACTGTTTGATATGTCGGCTGAAGACTTTGACGCTATTATAGCCGAGCACTTCCAGCCTGG
GGATTGTGTTCTGGAAACTGACATCGCGTCGTTTGATAAAAGTGAGGACGACGCCATGGCTCTGACCGCG
TTAATGATTCTGGAAGACTTAGGTGTGGACGCAGAGCTGTTGACGCTGATTGAGGCGGCTTTCGGCGAAA
TTTCATCAATACATTTGCCCACTAAAACTAAATTTAAATTCGGAGCCATGATGAAATCTGGAATGTTCCT
CACACTGTTTGTGAACACAGTCATTAACATTGTAATCGCAAGCAGAGTGTTGAGAGAACGGCTAACCGGA
TCACCATGTGCAGCATTCATTGGAGATGACAATATCGTGAAAGGAGTCAAATCGGACAAATTAATGGCAG
ACAGGTGCGCCACCTGGTTGAATATGGAAGTCAAGATTATAGATGCTGTGGTGGGCGAGAAAGCGCCTTA
TTTCTGTGGAGGGTTTATTTTGTGTGACTCCGTGACCGGCACAGCGTGCCGTGTGGCAGACCCCCTAAAA
AGGCTGTTTAAGCTTGGCAAACCTCTGGCAGCAGACGATGAACATGATGATGACAGGAGAAGGGCATTGC
ATGAAGAGTCAACACGCTGGAACCGAGTGGGTATTCTTTCAGAGCTGTGCAAGGCAGTAGAATCAAGGTA
TGAAACCGTAGGAACTTCCATCATAGTTATGGCCATGACTACTCTAGCTAGCAGTGTTAAATCATTCAGC
TACCTGAGAGGGGCCCCTATAACTCTCTACGGCTAACCTGAATGGACTACGACATAGTCTAGTCCGCCAA
GTCTAGCATATGGGCGCGCCCTCAGCATCGATTCAATTCGCCACCATGGTGAGCAAGGGCGAGGAGCTGT
TCACCGGGGTGGTGCCCATCCTGGTCGAGCTGGACGGCGACGTAAACGGCCACAAGTTCAGCGTGTCCGG
CGAGGGCGAGGGCGATGCCACCTACGGCAAGCTGACCCTGAAGTTCATCTGCACCACCGGCAAGCTGCCC
GTGCCCTGGCCCACCCTCGTGACCACCCTGACCTGGGGCGTGCAGTGCTTCAGCCGCTACCCCGACCACA
TGAAGCAGCACGACTTCTTCAAGTCCGCCATGCCCGAAGGCTACGTCCAGGAGCGCACCATCTTCTTCAA
GGACGACGGCAACTACAAGACCCGCGCCGAGGTGAAGTTCGAGGGCGACACCCTGGTGAACCGCATCGAG
CTGAAGGGCATCGACTTCAAGGAGGACGGCAACATCCTGGGGCACAAGCTGGAGTACAACTACATCAGCC
ACAACGTCTATATCACCGCCGACAAGCAGAAGAACGGCATCAAGGCCAACTTCAAGATCCGCCACAACAT
CGAGGACGGCAGCGTGCAGCTCGCCGACCACTACCAGCAGAACACCCCCATCGGCGACGGCCCCGTGCTG
CTGCCCGACAACCACTACCTGAGCACCCAGTCCGCCCTGAGCAAAGACCCCAACGAGAAGCGCGATCACA
TGGTCCTGCTGGAGTTCGTGACCGCCGCCGGGATCACTCTCGGCATGGACGAGCTGTACAAGTAGTTCGA
TAACTAACTTAAGCTAGCAACGGTTTCCCTCTAGCGGGATCAATTCCGCCCCCCCCCCCTAACGTTACTG
GCCGAAGCCGCTTGGAATAAGGCCGGTGTGCGTTTGTCTATATGTTATTTTCCACCATATTGCCGTCTTT
TGGCAATGTGAGGGCCCGGAAACCTGGCCCTGTCTTCTTGACGAGCATTCCTAGGGGTCTTTCCCCTCTC
GCCAAAGGAATGCAAGGTCTGTTGAATGTCGTGAAGGAAGCAGTTCCTCTGGAAGCTTCTTGAAGACAAA
CAACGTCTGTAGCGACCCTTTGCAGGCAGCGGAACCCCCCACCTGGCGACAGGTGCCTCTGCGGCCAAAA
GCCACGTGTATAAGATACACCTGCAAAGGCGGCACAACCCCAGTGCCACGTTGTGAGTTGGATAGTTGTG
GAAAGAGTCAAATGGCTCTCCTCAAGCGTATTCAACAAGGGGCTGAAGGATGCCCAGAAGGTACCCCATT
GTATGGGATCTGATCTGGGGCCTCGGTGCACATGCTTTACATGTGTTTAGTCGAGGTTAAAAAAACGTCT
AGGCCCCCCGAACCACGGGGACGTGGTTTTCCTTTGAAAAACACGATAATACCATGACCGAGTACAAGCC
CACGGTGCGCCTCGCCACCCGCGACGACGTCCCCAGGGCCGTACGCACCCTCGCCGCCGCGTTCGCCGAC
TACCCCGCCACGCGCCACACCGTCGATCCGGACCGCCACATCGAGCGGGTCACCGAGCTGCAAGAACTCT
TCCTCACGCGCGTCGGGCTCGACATCGGCAAGGTGTGGGTCGCGGACGACGGCGCCGCGGTGGCGGTCTG
GACCACGCCGGAGAGCGTCGAAGCGGGGGCGGTGTTCGCCGAGATCGGCCCGCGCATGGCCGAGTTGAGC
GGTTCCCGGCTGGCCGCGCAGCAACAGATGGAAGGCCTCCTGGCGCCGCACCGGCCCAAGGAGCCCGCGT
GGTTCCTGGCCACCGTCGGCGTCTCGCCCGACCACCAGGGCAAGGGTCTGGGCAGCGCCGTCGTGCTCCC
CGGAGTGGAGGCGGCCGAGCGCGCCGGGGTGCCCGCCTTCCTGGAGACCTCCGCGCCCCGCAACCTCCCC
TTCTACGAGCGGCTCGGCTTCACCGTCACCGCCGACGTCGAGGTGCCCGAAGGACCGCGCACCTGGTGCA
TGACCCGCAAGCCCGGTGCCTGAGAATTGGCAAGCTGCTTACATAGAACTCGCGGCGATTGGCATGCCGC
CTTAAAATTTTTATTTTATTTTTTCTTTTCTTTTCCGAATCGGATTTTGTTTTTAATATTTCAAAAAAAA
AAAAAAAAAAAAAAAACGCGTCGAGGGGAATTAATTCTTGAAGACGAAAGGGCCAGGTGGCACTTTTCGG
GGAAATGTGCGCGGAACCCCTATTTGTTTATTTTTCTAAATACATTCAAATATGTATCCGCTCATGAGAC
AATAACCCTGATAAATGCTTCAATAATATTGAAAAAGGAAGAGTATGAGTATTCAACATTTCCGTGTCGC
CCTTATTCCCTTTTTTGCGGCATTTTGCCTTCCTGTTTTTGCTCACCCAGAAACGCTGGTGAAAGTAAAA
GATGCTGAAGATCAGTTGGGTGCACGAGTGGGTTACATCGAACTGGATCTCAACAGCGGTAAGATCCTTG
AGAGTTTTCGCCCCGAAGAACGTTTTCCAATGATGAGCACTTTTAAAGTTCTGCTATGTGGCGCGGTATT
ATCCCGTGTTGACGCCGGGCAAGAGCAACTCGGTCGCCGCATACACTATTCTCAGAATGACTTGGTTGAG
TACTCACCAGTCACAGAAAAGCATCTTACGGATGGCATGACAGTAAGAGAATTATGCAGTGCTGCCATAA
CCATGAGTGATAACACTGCGGCCAACTTACTTCTGACAACGATCGGAGGACCGAAGGAGCTAACCGCTTT
TTTGCACAACATGGGGGATCATGTAACTCGCCTTGATCGTTGGGAACCGGAGCTGAATGAAGCCATACCA
AACGACGAGCGTGACACCACGATGCCTGTAGCAATGGCAACAACGTTGCGCAAACTATTAACTGGCGAAC
TACTTACTCTAGCTTCCCGGCAACAATTAATAGACTGGATGGAGGCGGATAAAGTTGCAGGACCACTTCT
GCGCTCGGCCCTTCCGGCTGGCTGGTTTATTGCTGATAAATCTGGAGCCGGTGAGCGTGGGTCTCGCGGT
ATCATTGCAGCACTGGGGCCAGATGGTAAGCCCTCCCGTATCGTAGTTATCTACACGACGGGGAGTCAGG
CAACTATGGATGAACGAAATAGACAGATCGCTGAGATAGGTGCCTCACTGATTAAGCATTGGTAACTGTC
AGACCAAGTTTACTCATATATACTTTAGATTGATTTAAAACTTCATTTTTAATTTAAAAGGATCTAGGTG
AAGATCCTTTTTGATAATCTCATGACCAAAATCCCTTAACGTGAGTTTTCGTTCCACTGAGCGTCAGACC
CCGTAGAAAAGATCAAAGGATCTTCTTGAGATCCTTTTTTTCTGCGCGTAATCTGCTGCTTGCAAACAAA
AAAACCACCGCTACCAGCGGTGGTTTGTTTGCCGGATCAAGAGCTACCAACTCTTTTTCCGAAGGTAACT
GGCTTCAGCAGAGCGCAGATACCAAATACTGTCCTTCTAGTGTAGCCGTAGTTAGGCCACCACTTCAAGA
ACTCTGTAGCACCGCCTACATACCTCGCTCTGCTAATCCTGTTACCAGTGGCTGCTGCCAGTGGCGATAA
GTCGTGTCTTACCGGGTTGGACTCAAGACGATAGTTACCGGATAAGGCGCAGCGGTCGGGCTGAACGGGG
GGTTCGTGCACACAGCCCAGCTTGGAGCGAACGACCTACACCGAACTGAGATACCTACAGCGTGAGCTAT
GAGAAAGCGCCACGCTTCCCGAAGGGAGAAAGGCGGACAGGTATCCGGTAAGCGGCAGGGTCGGAACAGG
AGAGCGCACGAGGGAGCTTCCAGGGGGAAACGCCTGGTATCTTTATAGTCCTGTCGGGTTTCGCCACCTC
TGACTTGAGCGTCGATTTTTGTGATGCTCGTCAGGGGGGCGGAGCCTATGGAAAAACGCCAGCAACGCGA
GCTCTAATACGACTCACTATAG
Features (pLannotate 1.2.2; 8 found; start..end, strand, type, name):
     45..7523    +  CDS            POLN_EEVVT: Experimental evidence at protein level: Swiss-Prot protein existence level 1. [RNA-directed RNA polymerase nsP4]: RNA dependent RNA polymerase (By similarity). Replicates genomic and antigenomic RNA by recognizing replications specific signals. The early replication complex formed by the polyproteins P123/P123' and nsP4 synthesizes minus-strand RNAs (By similarity). The late replication complex composed of fully processed nsP1-nsP4 is responsible for the production of genomic and subgenomic plus-strand RNAs (By similarity). From Venezuelan equine encephalitis virus (strain Trinidad donkey) (VE
   7606..8322    +  CDS            ECFP: ECFP is a basic (constitutively fluorescent) cyan fluorescent protein published in 1996, derived from Aequorea victoria. It has low acid sensitivity.
   8380..8941    +  misc_feature   IRES: internal ribosome entry site (IRES) of the encephalomyocarditis virus (EMCV)
   8944..9543    +  CDS            PuroR: puromycin N-acetyltransferase; pac from Streptomyces alboniger; confers resistance to puromycin
   9740..9844    +  promoter       AmpR promoter: bla
   9845..10705   +  CDS            AmpR: β-lactamase; bla; confers resistance to ampicillin, carbenicillin, and related antibiotics
  10876..11464   +  rep_origin     ori: high-copy-number ColE1/pMB1/pBR322/pUC origin of replication
  11485..11502   +  promoter       T7 promoter (fragment): promoter for bacteriophage T7 RNA polymerase
