[The description below was written by a language model from this plasmid's Addgene catalogue record and pLannotate feature annotations shown in this document.]
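Description:
T7-VEE-CFP is a roughly 11.5 kb plasmid template for producing a self-replicating RNA based on the Venezuelan equine encephalitis (VEE) virus replicon, built on the T7-VEE-IRES-puro backbone. In bacteria it is maintained through a ColE1/pUC-type origin and selected with ampicillin via the bla gene and its promoter. The catalogue entry lists it as low copy even though the annotated origin is of the high-copy type. A T7 promoter, annotated as a fragment at the very end of the circular sequence record, sits immediately upstream of the replicon, so that T7 RNA polymerase can transcribe the whole replicon as a single RNA.

The largest feature is the VEE nonstructural polyprotein open reading frame (nsP1–nsP4, matching the Trinidad donkey strain), which encodes the viral RNA-dependent RNA polymerase complex. Once the RNA is in mammalian cells, this replicase copies the genomic RNA and generates subgenomic plus-strand transcripts, amplifying expression without any DNA intermediate. In replicons of this type the viral structural genes are replaced by the payload, and no structural genes are annotated here. The payload is ECFP, a cyan fluorescent protein derived from Aequorea victoria, inserted between NdeI and ClaI sites. It is followed by an EMCV IRES driving puromycin N-acetyltransferase. The subgenomic promoter itself is not annotated in the feature table.

Fluorescence reports which cells carry the replicon, while puromycin selection enriches for and maintains cells with replicating RNA. The construct comes from work on inducing naive pluripotency with engineered SOX factors. Its specific role there is not stated in the record, although a fluorescent-protein-only replicon would plausibly serve as a control or delivery reporter.
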