Addgene plasmid #193357: T7-VEE-CFP
Purpose: Self-replicating RNA vector expressing CFP fluorescent protein + PuroR
Depositing lab: Hans Schöler. Depositing organization: Max Planck Institute for Molecular Biomedicine. Publication: Highly cooperative chimeric super-SOX induces naive pluripotency across species. MacCarthy CM, Wu G, Malik V, Menuchin-Lasowski Y, Velychko T, Keshet G, Fan R, Bedzhov I, Church GM, Jauch R, Cojocaru V, Scholer HR, Velychko S. Cell Stem Cell. 2024 Jan 4;31(1):127-147.e9. doi: 10.1016/j.stem.2023.11.010. Epub 2023 Dec 22. PubMed 38141611.
Backbone
  Vector backbone: T7-VEE-IRES-puro (Addgene plasmid 58970)
  Total vector size (bp): 11503
  Vector type: Mammalian Expression ; Venezuelan equine encephalitis (VEE) virus RNA replicon
  Selectable markers: Puromycin
Growth in bacteria
  Bacterial resistance: Ampicillin, 100 μg/mL
  Growth temperature: 37°C
  Growth strain: DH5alpha
  Copy number: Low Copy
Gene/Insert
  Gene/Insert name: CFP (alt name: Cyan Fluorescent Protein)
  Species: Aequorea victoria
  Insert size (bp): 763
  Promoter: T7
  Cloning method: Restriction Enzyme; 5′ cloning site NdeI (not destroyed); 3′ cloning site ClaI (destroyed during cloning)
  Sequencing primers: 5′ CGGCTAACCTGAATGGACTACGAC; 3′ TATAGACAAACGCACACCG
Terms and licenses: Academic/Nonprofit Terms; Industry Terms: Not Available to Industry
Depositor comments: Please visit https://www.biorxiv.org/content/10.1101/2022.09.23.509242v1 for BioRxiv preprint
How to cite: T7-VEE-CFP was a gift from Hans Schöler (Addgene plasmid # 193357 ; http://n2t.net/addgene:193357 ; RRID:Addgene_193357)
